>Addgene plasmid #162501 | ST-Tstem-GFP | addgene full sequence | sequence record 323506 | Addgene NGS Result
TAGTTATTAATAGTAATCAATTACGGGGTCATTAGTTCATAGCCCATATATGGAGTTCCGCGTTACATAA
CTTACGGTAAATGGCCCGCCTGGCTGACCGCCCAACGACCCCCGCCCATTGACGTCAATAATGACGTATG
TTCCCATAGTAACGCCAATAGGGACTTTCCATTGACGTCAATGGGTGGAGTATTTACGGTAAACTGCCCA
CTTGGCAGTACATCAAGTGTATCATATGCCAAGTACGCCCCCTATTGACGTCAATGACGGTAAATGGCCC
GCCTGGCATTATGCCCAGTACATGACCTTATGGGACTTTCCTACTTGGCAGTACATCTACGTATTAGTCA
TCGCTATTACCATGGTGATGCGGTTTTGGCAGTACATCAATGGGCGTGGATAGCGGTTTGACTCACGGGG
ATTTCCAAGTCTCCACCCCATTGACGTCAATGGGAGTTTGTTTTGGCACCAAAATCAACGGGACTTTCCA
AAATGTCGTAACAACTCCGCCCCATTGACGCAAATGGGCGGTAGGCGTGTACGGTGGGAGGTCTATATAA
GCAGAGCTGGTTTAGTGAACCGTCAGATCCGCTAGCGCTACCGGACTCAGATCTCGAGGCCACCATGATT
CACACCAACCTGAAGAAAAAGTTCAGCTGCTGCGTCCTGGTCTTTCTTCTGTTTGCAGTCATCTGTGTGT
GGAAGGAAAAGAAGAAAGGGAGTTACTATGATTCCTTTAAATTGCAAACCAAGGAATTCCAGGTGTTAAA
GAGTCTGGGGAAATTGGCCATGGGGTCTGATTCCCCGCGGCTCGTCACAACAACAGATTTTCAAATACAG
ACAGAAATGGCTGCAACCATGGAGACGTCCATATTTACAACAGAGTACCAGGGATCCCAGTCTGTATCCT
CAAGCAGCACCCAGGACCCCCACAGGGGCCGCCAGACCCTCGGCAGTCTCAGAGGCCTAGCCAAGGCCAA
ACCAGAGGCCTCCTTCCAGGTGTGGAACAAGGACAGCTCTTCCAAAAACCTTATCCCTAGGCTGCAAAAG
ATCTGGAAGAATTACCTAAGCATGAACAAGTACAAAGTGTCCTACAAGGGGCCAGGACCAGGCATCAAGT
TCAGTGCAGAGGCCCTGCGCTGCCACCTCCGGGACCATGTGAATGTATCCATGGTAGAGGTCACAGATTT
TCCCTTCAATACCTCTGAATGGGAGGGTTATCTGCCCAAGGAGAGCATTAGGACCAAGGCTGGGCCTTGG
GGCAGGTGTGCTGTTGTGTCGTCAGCGGGATCTCTGAAGTCCTCCCAACTAGGCAGAGAAATCGATGATC
ATGACGCAGTCCTGAGGTTTAATGGGGCACCCACAGCCAACTTCCAACAAGATGTGGGCACAAAAACTAC
CATTCGCCTGATGAACTCTCAGTTGGTTACCACAGAGAAGCGCTTCCTCAAAGACAGTTTGTACAATGAA
GGAATCCTAATTGTATGGGACCCATCTGTATACCACTCAGATATCCCAAAGTGGTACCAGAATCCGGATT
ATAATTTCTTTAACAACTACAAGACTTATCGTAAGCTGCACCCCAATCAGCCCTTTTACATCCTCAAGCC
CCAGATGCCTTGGGAGCTATGGGACATTCTTCAAGAAATCTCCCCAGAAGAGATTCAGCCAAACCCCCCA
TCCTCTGGGATGCTTGGTATCATCATCATGATGACGCTGTGTGACCAGGTGGATATTTATGAGTTCCTCC
CATCCAAGCGCAAGACTGACGTGTGCTACTACTACCAGAAGTTCTTCGATAGTGCCTGCACGATGGGTGC
CTACCACCCGCTGCTCTATGAGAAGAATTTGGTGAAGCATCTCAACCAGGGCACAGATGAGGACATCTAC
CTGCTTGGAAAAGCCACACTGCCTGGCTTCCGGACCATTCACTGCGCACCGGTCGCCACCATGGTGTCCA
AGGGCGAGGAGCTGTTCACCGGGGTGGTGCCCATCCTGGTCGAGCTGGACGGCGACGTAAACGGCCACAA
GTTCTCCGTGCGGGGCGAGGGCGAGGGCGATGCCACCAACGGCAAGCTGACCCTGAAGTTCATCAGCACC
ACCGGCAAGCTGCCCGTGCCCTGGCCCACCCTCGTGACCACCCTGACCTACGGCGTGCAGAGCTTCTCCC
GCTACCCCGACCACATGAAGCGCCACGACTTCTTCAAGAGCGCCATGCCCGAAGGCTACGTCCAGGAGCG
CACCATCTCCTTCAAGGACGACGGCACCTACAAGACCCGCGCCGAGGTGAAGTTCGAGGGCGACACCCTG
GTGAACCGCATCGAGCTGAAGGGCATCGACTTCAAGGAGGACGGCAACATCCTGGGGCACAAGCTGGAGT
ACAACTTCAACTCCCACAACGTCTATATCACCGCCGACAAGCAGAAGAACGGCATCAAGGCCAACTTCAA
GATCCGCCACAACGTGGAGGACGGCTCCGTGCAGCTCGCCGACCACTACCAGCAGAACACCCCCATCGGC
GACGGCCCCGTGCTGCTGCCCGACAACCACTACCTGTCCACCCAGTCCAAGCTGTCCAAAGACCCCAACG
AGAAGCGCGATCACATGGTCCTTCTGGAATTCGTGACCGCCGCCGGGATCACTCACGGCATGGACGAGCT
GTACAAGTAAGCGGCCGCGACTCTAGATCATAATCAGCCATACCACATTTGTAGAGGTTTTACTTGCTTT
AAAAAACCTCCCACACCTCCCCCTGAACCTGAAACATAAAATGAATGCAATTGTTGTTGTTAACTTGTTT
ATTGCAGCTTATAATGGTTACAAATAAAGCAATAGCATCACAAATTTCACAAATAAAGCATTTTTTTCAC
TGCATTCTAGTTGTGGTTTGTCCAAACTCATCAATGTATCTTAAGGCGTAAATTGTAAGCGTTAATATTT
TGTTAAAATTCGCGTTAAATTTTTGTTAAATCAGCTCATTTTTTAACCAATAGGCCGAAATCGGCAAAAT
CCCTTATAAATCAAAAGAATAGACCGAGATAGGGT
[37 nt withheld, positions 3046-3082]
AAAGAACGTGGACTCCAACGTCAAAGG
[49 nt withheld, positions 3110-3158]
T
[91 nt withheld, positions 3160-3250]
G
[124 nt withheld, positions 3252-3375]
CAGGTGGCACTTTTCGGGGAAATGTGCGCGGAACCCCTATTTGTTTATTTTTCTAAATACATTCAAATAT
GTATCCGCTCATGAGACAATAACCCTGATAAATGCTTCAATAATATTGAAAAAGGAAGAGTCCTGAGGCG
GAAAGAACCAGCTGTGGAATGTGTGTCAGTTAGGGTGTGGAAAGTCCCCAGGCTCCCCAGCAGGCAGAAG
TATGCAAAGCATGCATCTCAATTAGTCAGCAACCAGGTGTGGAAAGTCCCCAGGCTCCCCAGCAGGCAGA
AGTATGCAAAGCATGCATCTCAATTAGTCAGCAACCATAGTCCCGCCCCTAACTCCGCCCATCCCGCCCC
TAACTCCGCCCAGTTCCGCCCATTCTCCGCCCCATGGCTGACTAATTTTTTTTATTTATGCAGAGGCCGA
GGCCGCCTCGGCCTCTGAGCTATTCCAGAAGTAGTGAGGAGGCTTTTTTGGAGGCCTAGGCTTTTGCAAA
GATCGATCAAGAGACAGGATGAGGATCGTTTCGCATGATTGAACAAGATGGATTGCACGCAGGTTCTCCG
GCCGCTTGGGTGGAGAGGCTATTCGGCTATGACTGGGCACAACAGACAATCGGCTGCTCTGATGCCGCCG
TGTTCCGGCTGTCAGCGCAGGGGCGCCCGGTTCTTTTTGTCAAGACCGACCTGTCCGGTGCCCTGAATGA
ACTGCAAGACGAGGCAGCGCGGCTATCGTGGCTGGCCACGACGGGCGTTCCTTGCGCAGCTGTGCTCGAC
GTTGTCACTGAAGCGGGAAGGGACTGGCTGCTATTGGGCGAAGTGCCGGGGCAGGATCTCCTGTCATCTC
ACCTTGCTCCTGCCGAGAAAGTATCCATCATGGCTGATGCAATGCGGCGGCTGCATACGCTTGATCCGGC
TACCTGCCCATTCGACCACCAAGCGAAACATCGCATCGAGCGAGCACGTACTCGGATGGAAGCCGGTCTT
GTCGATCAGGATGATCTGGACGAAGAGCATCAGGGGCTCGCGCCAGCCGAACTGTTCGCCAGGCTCAAGG
CGAGCATGCCCGACGGCGAGGATCTCGTCGTGACCCATGGCGATGCCTGCTTGCCGAATATCATGGTGGA
AAATGGCCGCTTTTCTGGATTCATCGACTGTGGCCGGCTGGGTGTGGCGGACCGCTATCAGGACATAGCG
TTGGCTACCCGTGATATTGCTGAAGAGCTTGGCGGCGAATGGGCTGACCGCTTCCTCGTGCTTTACGGTA
TCGCCGCTCCCGATTCGCAGCGCATCGCCTTCTATCGCCTTCTTGACGAGTTCTTCTGAGCGGGACTCTG
GGGTTCGAAATGACCGACCAAGCGACGCCCAACCTGCCATCACGAGATTTCGATTCCACCGCCGCCTTCT
ATGAAAGGTTGGGCTTCGGAATCGTTTTCCGGGACGCCGGCTGGATGATCCTCCAGCGCGGGGATCTCAT
GCTGGAGTTCTTCGCCCACCCTAGGGGGAGGCTAACTGAAACACGGAAGGAGACAATACCGGAAGGAACC
CGCGCTATGACGGCAATAAAAAGACAGAATAAAACGCACGGTGTTGGGTCGTTTGTTCATAAACGCGGGG
TTCGGTCCCAGGGCTGGCACTCTGTCGATACCCCACCGAGACCCCATTGGGGCCAATACGCCCGCGTTTC
TTCCTTTTCCCCACCCCACCCCCCAAGTTCGGGTGAAGGCCCAGGGCTCGCAGCCAACGTCGGGGCGGCA
GGCCCTGCCATAGCCTCAGGTTACTCATATATACTTTAGATTGATTTAAAACTTCATTTTTAATTTAAAA
GGATCTAGGTGAAGATCCTTTTTGATAATCTCATGACCAAAATCCCTTAACGTGAGTTTTCGTTCCACTG
AGCGTCAGACCCCGTAGAAAAGATCAAAGGATCTTCTTGAGATCCTTTTTTTCTGCGCGTAATCTGCTGC
TTGCAAACAAAAAAACCACCGCTACCAGCGGTGGTTTGTTTGCCGGATCAAGAGCTACCAACTCTTTTTC
CGAAGGTAACTGGCTTCAGCAGAGCGCAGATACCAAATACTGTTCTTCTAGTGTAGCCGTAGTTAGGCCA
CCACTTCAAGAACTCTGTAGCACCGCCTACATACCTCGCTCTGCTAATCCTGTTACCAGTGGCTGCTGCC
AGTGGCGATAAGTCGTGTCTTACCGGGTTGGACTCAAGACGATAGTTACCGGATAAGGCGCAGCGGTCGG
GCTGAACGGGGGGTTCGTGCACACAGCCCAGCTTGGAGCGAACGACCTACACCGAACTGAGATACCTACA
GCGTGAGCTATGAGAAAGCGCCACGCTTCCCGAAGGGAGAAAGGCGGACAGGTATCCGGTAAGCGGCAGG
GTCGGAACAGGAGAGCGCACGAGGGAGCTTCCAGGGGGAAACGCCTGGTATCTTTATAGTCCTGTCGGGT
TTCGCCACCTCTGACTTGAGCGTCGATTTTTGTGATGCTCGTCAGGGGGGCGGAGCCTATGGAAAAACGC
CAGCAACGCGGCCTTTTTACGGTTCCTGGCCTTTTGCTGGCCTTTTGCTCACATGTTCTTTCCTGCGTTA
TCCCCTGATTCTGTGGATAACCGTATTACCGCCATGCAT
Features (pLannotate 1.2.2; 15 found; start..end, strand, type, name):
     61..364     +  enhancer       CMV enhancer: human cytomegalovirus immediate early enhancer
    365..568     +  promoter       CMV promoter: human cytomegalovirus (CMV) immediate early promoter
    591..618     +  misc_feature   MCS (fragment): multiple cloning site
    625..1935    +  CDS            ST6GAL1: SIAT1_HUMAN - Also known as SIAT1. Experimental evidence at protein level: Swiss-Prot protein existence level 1. Transfers sialic acid from CMP-sialic acid to galactose- containing acceptor substrates. From Homo sapiens (Human).
   1951..2670    +  CDS            moxGFP: monomeric GFP variant optimized for use in oxidizing environments such as the secretory pathway (Costantini et al., 2015)
   2686..2769    +  CDS            large T antigen (fragment): large T antigen from SV40 (simian virus 40)
   2792..2913    +  polyA_signal   SV40 poly(A) signal: SV40 polyadenylation signal
   2947..3375    -  rep_origin     f1 ori (sequence partly withheld): f1 bacteriophage origin of replication; arrow indicates direction of (+) strand synthesis
   3402..3506    +  promoter       AmpR promoter: bla
   3508..3865    +  promoter       SV40 promoter: SV40 enhancer and early promoter
   3900..4694    +  CDS            NeoR/KanR: aminoglycoside phosphotransferase from Tn5; aph(3')-II (or nptII); confers resistance to neomycin, kanamycin, and G418 (Geneticin®)
   4715..4867    +  CDS            ble (fragment): BLE_KLEPN - Experimental evidence at protein level: Swiss-Prot protein existence level 1. Binding protein with a strong affinity to the bleomycin family of antibiotics. Binds to CL990; an antimitotic-antibiotic compound. From Klebsiella pneumoniae.
   4926..4973    +  polyA_signal   HSV TK poly(A) signal: herpes simplex virus thymidine kinase polyadenylation signal (Cole and Stacy, 1985)
   5064..5080    -  polyA_signal   bGH poly(A) signal (fragment): bovine growth hormone polyadenylation signal
   5302..5890    +  rep_origin     ori: high-copy-number ColE1/pMB1/pBR322/pUC origin of replication
