[The description below was written by a language model from this plasmid's Addgene catalogue record and pLannotate feature annotations shown in this document.]
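Description:
ST-Tstem-GFP is a mammalian expression plasmid of about 6 kb built on the pmoxGFP-N1 backbone, an N1-style vector in which an inserted coding sequence is fused upstream of a GFP reporter. It is propagated in E. coli from a high-copy ColE1/pUC-type origin and selected with kanamycin. The resistance gene is the Tn5 aminoglycoside phosphotransferase (NeoR/KanR), placed behind both a bacterial bla promoter and the SV40 enhancer/early promoter and terminated by an HSV TK polyadenylation signal. The same cassette can therefore confer G418 resistance in mammalian cells. An f1 origin is also present. Short annotated fragments of ble, SV40 large T antigen and a bGH poly(A) signal appear to be backbone remnants rather than functional parts.

The payload is a 1,311 bp human ST6GAL1 (beta-galactoside alpha-2,6-sialyltransferase) variant into which the stem region of Tac (IL2RA/CD25) has been inserted. The annotation software labels the whole open reading frame simply as ST6GAL1, and the record does not state where the Tac segment sits. The insert was cloned between XhoI and AgeI, downstream of the CMV immediate early enhancer and promoter. It lies directly upstream of moxGFP, giving the C-terminal tag, and an SV40 poly(A) signal follows. moxGFP is a monomeric GFP optimized for oxidizing environments such as the secretory pathway, which suits a tag exposed to the lumen on a Golgi-resident enzyme. The associated publication concerns glycans acting as a Golgi export signal in constitutive exocytic trafficking. In line with this, the construct serves as a fluorescent chimeric reporter for following Golgi localization and export in transfected mammalian cells.
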