Addgene plasmid #162501: ST-Tstem-GFP
Purpose: Expresses a ST6GAL1 mutant with a GFP tag in its C-terminus in mammalian cells. The stem region of Tac is inserted within ST.
Depositing lab: Lei Lu. Depositing organization: Nanyang Technological University (NTU). Publication: Glycans function as a Golgi export signal to promote the constitutive exocytic trafficking. Sun X, Tie HC, Chen B, Lu L. J Biol Chem. 2020 Aug 21. pii: RA120.014476. doi: 10.1074/jbc.RA120.014476. PubMed 32826314.
Backbone
  Vector backbone: pmoxGFP-N1
  Backbone manufacturer: A gift from E. Snapp (Addgene plasmid # 68070)
  Backbone size w/o insert (bp): 4697
  Total vector size (bp): 6005
  Vector type: Mammalian Expression
Growth in bacteria
  Bacterial resistance: Kanamycin, 50 μg/mL
  Growth temperature: 37°C
  Growth strain: DH5alpha
  Copy number: High Copy
Gene/Insert
  Gene/Insert name: ST6Gal1 mutant (Tac stem region is inserted within ST)
  Species: H. sapiens (human)
  Insert size (bp): 1311
  Mutation: The Tac stem region is inserted within ST6Gal1
  GenBank ID: BC040009.1 NM_000417.3
  Entrez Gene: ST6GAL1 (a.k.a. CDw75, SIAT1, ST6GalI, ST6N); IL2RA (a.k.a. CD25, IDDM10, IL2R, IMD41, TCGFR, p55)
  Tag / fusion protein: GFP (C terminal on backbone)
  Cloning method: Restriction Enzyme; 5′ cloning site XhoI (not destroyed); 3′ cloning site AgeI (not destroyed)
  Sequencing primers: 5′ CMV-F
Terms and licenses: Academic/Nonprofit Terms; Industry Terms: Not Available to Industry
How to cite: ST-Tstem-GFP was a gift from Lei Lu (Addgene plasmid # 162501 ; http://n2t.net/addgene:162501 ; RRID:Addgene_162501)
